>Addgene plasmid #22591 | Flag-HA-USP7 | addgene partial sequence | sequence record 97688 | pCDH-rev 5'-GCATTCCTTTGGCGAGAG-3'
GCTCGTCAAGAAGACAGGGCCAGGTTTCCGGGCCCTCACATTGCCAAAAGACGGCAATATGGTGGAAAAT
AACATATAGACAAACGCACACCGGCCTTATTCCAAGCGGCTTCGGCCAGTAACGTTAGGGGGGGGGGGCG
GAATTCGTTATCGAACCACTTTGTACAAGAAAGTTGGGTATCAGTTATGGATTTTAATGGCCTTTTCAAG
GTAAGTGTAGCGACTCCTCTTTGGGGCTTTGTTGAAGTGGTCGAGCCCTA
