>Addgene plasmid #22591 | Flag-HA-USP7 | addgene partial sequence | sequence record 97690 | pLXSN5 5'-CCCTTGAACCTCCTCGTTCGACC-3'
TATCCTCCCTTTATCCAGCCCTCACTCCTTCTCTAGGCGCCGGAATTAGATCTGCCACCATGGACTACAA
GGATGACGATGACAAGCTCGATGGAGGATACCCATACGATGTTCCAGATTACGCTGCTCGAGGTTATCAA
ACAAGTTTGTACAAAAAAGTTGGCATGAACCACCAGCAGCAGCAGCAGCAGCAGCAGAAAGCGGGCGAGC
AGCAGTTGAGCGAGCCCGAGGACATGGAGGTGGAAGCGGGAGACACAGATGACCCACCAAGAATTACTCA
GAACCCTGTGATCAATGGGAATGTGGCCCTGAGTGATGGACACAACACCGCGGAGGAGGACATGGAGGAT
GACACCAGTTGGCGCTCCGAGGCAACCTTTCAGTTCACTGTGGAGCGCTTCAGCAGACTGAGTGAGTCGG
TCCTTAGCCCTCCGTGTTTTGTGCGAAATCTGCCATGGAAGATTATGGTGATGCCACGCTTTTATCCAGA
CAGACCACACCAAAAAAGCGTAGGATTCTTTCTCCAGTGCAACGCTGAATCTGATTCCGCGTCATGGTCT
TGCCATGCACAAGCAGTGCTGAAGATAATAAATTACAGAGATGATGAAAAGTCGTTCAGTCGTCGTATTA
GTCATTTGTTCTTCCATAAAGAAAATGATTGGGGATTTTCCAATTTTATGGCCTGGAGTGAAGTGACCGA
TCCTGAGAAAGGATTTATAGATGATGACAAAGTTACCTTTGAAGTCTTTGTACAGGCGGATGCTCCCCAT
GGAGTTGCGTGGGATTCAAAGAAGCACACAGGCTACGTCGGCTTAAAGAATCAGGGAGCGACTTGTTACA
TGAACAGCCTGCTACAGACGTTATTTT
