[The description below was written by a language model from this plasmid's Addgene catalogue record.]
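Description:
Flag-HA-USP7 is a retroviral mammalian expression plasmid carrying the human deubiquitinating enzyme USP7 (ubiquitin specific peptidase 7, also known as HAUSP or TEF1) in the Gateway destination backbone pDEST_LTR_N_FLAG_HA_IRES_puro. The wild-type open reading frame, recorded with no mutations, was introduced by a Gateway LR recombination reaction, placing it in frame behind tandem N-terminal Flag and HA epitope tags supplied by the backbone. The plasmid is propagated in E. coli as a high-copy construct under ampicillin selection. The backbone without insert is about 6.5 kb.

As the backbone name indicates, expression appears to be driven from the retroviral long terminal repeat, although the record provides no feature table and does not separately state a promoter. The tagged USP7 coding sequence is followed by an IRES and a puromycin resistance gene. This bicistronic layout lets a single transcript yield both the tagged protein and the drug marker, so puromycin selection enriches for cells that also express Flag-HA-USP7. The retroviral format allows the cassette to be packaged into virus and stably integrated into target mammalian cells, which is useful for generating stable expressing cell lines rather than relying on transient transfection.

The dual Flag-HA tag supports detection with standard antibodies and single or sequential affinity purification of USP7 with its associated proteins. The construct comes from a systematic study of the interaction landscape of human deubiquitinating enzymes, which is consistent with use in immunoprecipitation and mass spectrometry-based identification of binding partners.
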