Addgene plasmid #22591: Flag-HA-USP7
Depositing lab: Wade Harper. Depositing organization: Harvard Medical School. Publication: Defining the human deubiquitinating enzyme interaction landscape. Sowa ME, Bennett EJ, Gygi SP, Harper JW. Cell. 2009 Jul 23. 138(2):389-403. 10.1016/j.cell.2009.04.042 PubMed 19615732.
Backbone
  Vector backbone: pDEST_LTR_N_FLAG_HA_IRES_puro
  Backbone manufacturer: Harper_Lab
  Backbone size w/o insert (bp): 6521
  Vector type: Mammalian Expression, Retroviral
  Selectable markers: Puromycin
Growth in bacteria
  Bacterial resistance: Ampicillin, 100 μg/mL
  Growth temperature: 37°C
  Growth strain: DH5alpha
  Copy number: High Copy
Gene/Insert
  Gene/Insert name: USP7 (alt names: ubiquitin specific peptidase 7 (herpes virus-associated); HAUSP, TEF1)
  Species: H. sapiens (human)
  Mutation: None
  GenBank ID: NM_003470
  Entrez Gene: USP7 (a.k.a. C16DELp13.2, DEL16P13.2, HAFOUS, HAUSP, TEF1)
  Tag / fusion protein: Flag (N terminal on backbone); HA (N terminal on backbone)
  Cloning method: Gateway Cloning; 5′ cloning site GATEWAY_LR (unknown if destroyed); 3′ cloning site GATEWAY_LR (unknown if destroyed)
  Sequencing primers: 5′ CAGCCCTCACTCCTTCTCTAGG; 3′ CAAGCGGCTTCGGCCAGTAAC
Resource information
  A portion of this plasmid was derived from a plasmid made by: Gift from Steve Elledge, HMS
Terms and licenses: Academic/Nonprofit Terms; Industry Terms: Not Available to Industry
How to cite: Flag-HA-USP7 was a gift from Wade Harper (Addgene plasmid # 22591)
